>Addgene plasmid #244102 | pAAV.hSynapFLEX.(mem).iGlucoSnFR2.mIRFP670nano3 | addgene full sequence | sequence record 487017 | Addgene NGS Result
GCGTAATAGCGAAGAGGCCCGCACCGATCGCCCTTCCCAACAGTTGCGCAGCCTGAATGGCGAATGGG
[124 nt withheld, positions 69-192]
C
[91 nt withheld, positions 194-284]
A
[49 nt withheld, positions 286-334]
CCTTTGACGTTGGAGTCCACGTTCTTT
[37 nt withheld, positions 362-398]
ACCCTATCTCGGTCTATTCTTTTGATTTATAAGGGATTTTGCCGATTTCGGCCTATTGGTTAAAAAATGA
GCTGATTTAACAAAAATTTAACGCGAATTTTAACAAAATATTAACGCTTACAATTTAGGTGGCACTTTTC
GGGGAAATGTGCGCGGAACCCCTATTTGTTTATTTTTCTAAATACATTCAAATATGTATCCGCTCATGAG
ACAATAACCCTGATAAATGCTTCAATAATATTGAAAAAGGAAGAGTATGAGTATTCAACATTTCCGTGTC
GCCCTTATTCCCTTTTTTGCGGCATTTTGCCTTCCTGTTTTTGCTCACCCAGAAACGCTGGTGAAAGTAA
AAGATGCTGAAGATCAGTTGGGTGCACGAGTGGGTTACATCGAACTGGATCTCAACAGCGGTAAGATCCT
TGAGAGTTTTCGCCCCGAAGAACGTTTTCCAATGATGAGCACTTTTAAAGTTCTGCTATGTGGCGCGGTA
TTATCCCGTATTGACGCCGGGCAAGAGCAACTCGGTCGCCGCATACACTATTCTCAGAATGACTTGGTTG
AGTACTCACCAGTCACAGAAAAGCATCTTACGGATGGCATGACAGTAAGAGAATTATGCAGTGCTGCCAT
AACCATGAGTGATAACACTGCGGCCAACTTACTTCTGACAACGATCGGAGGACCGAAGGAGCTAACCGCT
TTTTTGCACAACATGGGGGATCATGTAACTCGCCTTGATCGTTGGGAACCGGAGCTGAATGAAGCCATAC
CAAACGACGAGCGTGACACCACGATGCCTGTAGCAATGGCAACAACGTTGCGCAAACTATTAACTGGCGA
ACTACTTACTCTAGCTTCCCGGCAACAATTAATAGACTGGATGGAGGCGGATAAAGTTGCAGGACCACTT
CTGCGCTCGGCCCTTCCGGCTGGCTGGTTTATTGCTGATAAATCTGGAGCCGGTGAGCGTGGGTCTCGCG
GTATCATTGCAGCACTGGGGCCAGATGGTAAGCCCTCCCGTATCGTAGTTATCTACACGACGGGGAGTCA
GGCAACTATGGATGAACGAAATAGACAGATCGCTGAGATAGGTGCCTCACTGATTAAGCATTGGTAACTG
TCAGACCAAGTTTACTCATATATACTTTAGATTGATTTAAAACTTCATTTTTAATTTAAAAGGATCTAGG
TGAAGATCCTTTTTGATAATCTCATGACCAAAATCCCTTAACGTGAGTTTTCGTTCCACTGAGCGTCAGA
CCCCGTAGAAAAGATCAAAGGATCTTCTTGAGATCCTTTTTTTCTGCGCGTAATCTGCTGCTTGCAAACA
AAAAAACCACCGCTACCAGCGGTGGTTTGTTTGCCGGATCAAGAGCTACCAACTCTTTTTCCGAAGGTAA
CTGGCTTCAGCAGAGCGCAGATACCAAATACTGTTCTTCTAGTGTAGCCGTAGTTAGGCCACCACTTCAA
GAACTCTGTAGCACCGCCTACATACCTCGCTCTGCTAATCCTGTTACCAGTGGCTGCTGCCAGTGGCGAT
AAGTCGTGTCTTACCGGGTTGGACTCAAGACGATAGTTACCGGATAAGGCGCAGCGGTCGGGCTGAACGG
GGGGTTCGTGCACACAGCCCAGCTTGGAGCGAACGACCTACACCGAACTGAGATACCTACAGCGTGAGCT
ATGAGAAAGCGCCACGCTTCCCGAAGGGAGAAAGGCGGACAGGTATCCGGTAAGCGGCAGGGTCGGAACA
GGAGAGCGCACGAGGGAGCTTCCAGGGGGAAACGCCTGGTATCTTTATAGTCCTGTCGGGTTTCGCCACC
TCTGACTTGAGCGTCGATTTTTGTGATGCTCGTCAGGGGGGCGGAGCCTATGGAAAAACGCCAGCAACGC
GGCCTTTTTACGGTTCCTGGCCTTTTGCTGGCCTTTTGCTCACATGTTCTTTCCTGCGTTATCCCCTGAT
TCTGTGGATAACCGTATTACCGCCTTTGAGTGAGCTGATACCGCTCGCCGCAGCCGAACGACCGAGCGCA
GCGAGTCAGTGAGCGAGGAAGCGGAAGAGCGCCCAATACGCAAACCGCCTCTCCCCGCGCGTTGGCCGAT
TCATTAATGCAGCTGCGCGCTCGCTCGCTCACTGAGGCCGCCCGGGCAAAGCCCGGGCGTCGGGCGACCT
TTGGTCGCCCGGCCTCAGTGAGCGAGCGAGCGCGCAGAGAGGGAGTGGCCAACTCCATCACTAGGGGTTC
CTTGTAGTTAATGATTAACCCGCCATGCTACTTATCTACGTAGCCATGCTCTAGGAAGATCCTTATCGAT
TTTACCACATTTGTAGAGGTTTTACTTGCTTTAAAAAACCTCCCACATCTCCCCCTGAACCTGAAACATA
AAATGAATGCAATTGTTGTTGTTAACTTGTTTATTGCAGCTTATAATGGTTACAAATAAAGCAATAGCAT
CACAAATTTCACAAATAAAGCATTTTTTTCACTGCATTCTAGTTGTGGTTTGTCCAAACTCATCAATGTA
TCTTATCATGTCTGCTCGAAGCGGCCGCCCGGGTCGACTCTAGATGCATGCTCGAGCGGCCGCCCGGGTC
GACGGTATCGATGCGGGGAGGCGGCCCAAAGGGAGATCCGACTCGTCTGAGGGCGAAGGCGAAGACGCGG
AAGAGGCCGCAGAGCCGGCAGCAGGCCGCGGGAAGGAAGGTCCGCTGGATTGAGGGCCGAAGGGACGTAG
CAGAAGGACGTCCCGCGCAGAATCCAGGTGGCAACACAGGCGAGCAGCCAAGGAAAGGACGATGATTTCC
CCGACAACACCACGGAATTGTCAGTGCCCAACAGCCGAGCCCCTGTCCAGCAGCGGGCAAGGCAGGCGGC
GATGAGTTCCGCCGTGGCAATAGGGAGGGGGAAAGCGAAAGTCCCGGAAAGGAGCTGACAGGTGGTGGCA
ATGCCCCAACCAGTGGGGGTTGCGTCAGCAAACACAGTGCACACCACGCCACGTTGCCTGACAACGGGCC
ACAACTCCTCATAAAGAGACAGCAACCAGGATTTATACAAGGAGGAGAAAATGAAAGCCATACGGGAAGC
AATAGCATGATACAAAGGCATTAAAGCAGCGTATCCACATAGCGTAAAAGGAGCAACATAGTTAAGAATA
CCAGTCAATCTTTCACAAATTTTGTAATCCAGAGGTTGATTATCGATAAGCTTCTCGAGTGGATCATCTG
CAGAATTCGCCCTTTTCAGTGTTTCGAACCTCTTCGAGGGACATAACTTCGTATAATGTATGCTATACGA
AGTTATGGGTCGATGGTGAGATCTGGACTAGAGGGTCGATGGTGATGCTTGGATCAAAATAGGAAGAATC
CCAATGATAACTTCGTATAAAGTATCCTATACGAAGTTATACTAGTGGTACCACCGGTGATATCGCCACC
ATGGAGACAGACACACTCCTGCTATGGGTACTGCTGCTCTGGGTTCCAGGTTCCACTGGTGACAGATCTA
AGCTGGAGATTTTCTCTTGGTGGGCTGGGGATGAAGGCCCTGCCCTGGAGGCACTCATCAGACTGTATAA
ACAGAAGTATCCTGGAGTAGAGGTGATAAACGCCACTGTCACCGGAGGTGCCGGTGTAAATGCTCGCGCT
GTCCTTAAGACAAGGATGCTTGGTGGTGATCCTCCTGATACATTTCAAGTTGCAGCAGGGATGGAGTTGA
TAGGCACATGGGTGGTGGCTAACAGAATGGAGGATCTCAGCGCCTTGTTTCGACAAGAGGGTTGGCTTCA
AGCCTTCCCCAAGGGCCTTATTGATCTGATTAGTTATAAAGGTGGTATATGGAGTGTGCCCGTTAATATT
CACAGGTCAAACGTAATGTGGTATTTGCCTGCAAAGCTAAAAGAGTGGGGAGTTAACCCCCCACGGACTT
GGGATGAGTTTCTTGCCACCTGTCAAACACTTAAACAAAAGGGTCTGGAAGCTCCACTGGCTCTCGGGGA
AAATTGGACACAACAACACCTCTGGGAGAGTGTCGCCTTGGCTGTATTGGGGCCTGATGATTGGAATAAT
CTGTGGAATGGGAAGCTGAAGTTCACAGACCCTAAAGCAGTTAGGGCATGGGAAGTCTTTGGCCGCGTTT
TGGACTGTGCCAACAAGGATGCAGCAGGCTTGTCTTGGCAGCAAGCTGTCGATCGGGTAGTACAGGGGAA
AGCCGCTTTTAACGTAATGGGCGACTGGGCAGCAGGATATATGACTACCACTCTCAAGTTGAAGCCTGGT
ACAGATTTCGCATGGGCACCAAGTCCCGGGACACAGGGCGTCTTTATGATGGTTTCCGACTCTTTCGGAC
TTCCCAAAGGAGCCAAAAATCGACAAAACGCTATCAACTGGCTTCGATTGGTCGGCTCTAAAGAAGGTCA
AGATACATTCAACCCACTGAAAGGGTCCATCGCTGCTCGGCTCGATAGCGACCCAAGCAAGTATCCGTGT
AACGTCTATATCACCGCCGACAAGCAGAAGAACGGCATCAAGGCGAACTTCAAGATCCGCCACAACGTGG
AGGACGGCAGCGTGCAGCTCGCCGACCACTACCAGCAGAACACCCCCATCGGCGACGGCCCCGTGCTGCT
GCCCGACAACCACTACCTGGTGACCCAGTCCGTGCTGAGCAAAGACCCCAACGAGAAGCGCGATCACATG
GTCCTGCTGGAGTTCGTGACCGCCGCCGGGATCACTCTCGGCATGGACGAGCTGTACAAGGGCGGTACCG
GAGGAAGCATGAGCAAGGGCGAGGAGCTGTTCACCGGGGTGGTGCCCATCCTGGTCGAGCTGGACGGCGA
CGTAAACGGCCACAAGTTCAGCGTGCGCGGCGAGGGCGAGGGCGATGCCACCAACGGCAAGCTGACCCTG
AAGTTCATCTGCACCACCGGCAAGCTGCCCGTGCCCTGGCCCACCCTCGTGACCACCCTGACCTACGGCG
TGCAGTGCTTCAGCCGCTACCCCGACCACATGAAGCAGCACGACTTCTTCAAGTCCGCCATGCCCGAAGG
CTACGTCCAGGAGCGCACCATCAGCTTCAAGGACGACGGCACCTACAAGACCCGCGCCGAGGTGAAGTTC
GAGGGCGACACCCTGGTGAACCGCATCGAGCTGAAGGGCATCGACTTCAAGGAGGACGGCAACATCCTGG
GGCACAAGCTGGAGTACAACTTTAACAACCCCAACGCATACGGACAGAGTGCAATGCGAGATTGGCGGAG
TAATCGCATCGTTGGCTCCCTGGTAGCAGGAGCAGTGGCCCCTGAAAGCTCCATGTCACAATTCGGAACA
GTAATGGAAATTTTCCTGCAAACACGCAACCCACAAGCAGCAGCAAATGCAGCACAAGCTATTGCTGACC
AAGTTGGCCTGGGTCGCCTTGGTCAGCTGCAGGTCGACGAACAAAAACTCATCTCAGAAGAGGATCTGAA
TGCTGTGGGCCAGGACACGCAGGAGGTCATCGTGGTGCCACACTCCTTGCCCTTTAAGGTGGTGGTGATC
TCAGCCATCCTGGCCCTGGTGGTGCTCACCATCATCTCCCTTATCATCCTCATCATGCTTTGGCAGAAGA
AGCCACGTTCTAGAGGCTCCGGAGGTGGAGGTACTGGAGGAGGTGGGTCAGGTGGAGGTGGATCAATGGC
AAACCTGGACAAGATGCTGAACACCACCGTGACCGAGGTGCGCAAGTTCCTGCAAGCGGACAGAGTGTGC
GTGTTCAAGTTCGAGGAAGATTACTCCGGCACCGTCTCGCACGAAGCCGTGGACGACAGATGGATTAGCA
TCCTGAAGACCCAGGTGCAGGACAGATACTTCATGGAAACCAGAGGCGAGGAATACGTCCACGGCAGATA
CCAGGCCATCGCCGACATCTACACAGCCAATCTGGTCGAGTGCTACAGAGACCTGCTGATCGAGTTTCAG
GTGCGGGCCATTCTGGCTGTCCCCATCCTGCAAGGCAAGAAGCTGTGGGGCCTGCTGGTGGCCCACCAAC
TGGCCGGCCCTCGGGAGTGGCAGACCTGGGAAATCGACTTCCTGAAACAGCAAGCCGTGGTGATGGGCAT
CGCCATCCAGCAGAGCTAGGCTAGCACTAGTATAACTTCGTATAGCATACATTATACGAAGTTATGTGTC
GATGGTGATGCTTGGCAATTCGGGTCGATGGTGAAGCATTGGTCTTCCTATTTTGATATAACTTCGTATA
GGATACTTTATACGAAGTTATGGGGATCATCACCTGTGGAGAGAAAGGCAAAGTGGATGTCAGTAAGACC
AATAGGTGCCTATCAGAAACGCAAGAGTCTTCTCTGTCTCGACAAGCCCAGTTTCTATTGGTCTCCTTAA
ACCTGTCTTGTAACCTTGATACTTACCTGATCCAACGGCTGCGACTTGGGGCAGGGGGTCCTAGGGGTGG
TCTGGCCAGGAGCCGCGGGGGCGGACTGCGCGGTGCCCAGGAGCACAGCTGCGCTCTCAGGCACGACACG
ACTCCTCCGCTGCCCACCGCAGACTGAGGCAGCGCTGAGTCGCCGGCGCCGCAGCGCAGATGGTCGCGCC
CGTGCCCCCCTATCTCGCGCCTCGCGTGGTGCGGTCCGGCTGGGCCGGCGGCGGCGCGGACGCGACCAAG
GTGGCCGGGAAGGGGAGTTTGCGGGGGACCGGCGAGTGACGTCAGCGCGCCTTCAGTGCTGAGGCGGCGG
TGGCGCGCGCCGCCAGGCGGGGGCGAAGGCACTGTCCGCGGTGCTGAAGCTGGCAGTGCGCACGCGCCTC
GCCGCATCCTGTTTCCCCTCCCCCTCTCTGATAGGGGATGCGCAATTTGGGGAATGGGGGTTGGGTGCTT
GTCCAGTGGGTCGGGGTCGGTCGTCAATTTAAATACTGAAAAGGGCGAATTCCAGCACACTGGAGCTCGG
ATCTTCCTAGAGCATGGCTACGTAGATAAGTAGCATGGCGGGTTAATCATTAACTACAAGGAACCCCTAG
TGATGGAGTTGGCCACTCCCTCTCTGCGCGCTCGCTCGCTCACTGAGGCCGGGCGACCAAAGGTCGCCCG
ACGCCCGGGCTTTGCCCGGGCGGCCTCAGTGAGCGAGCGAGCGCGCAGCTG
Features (pLannotate 1.2.2; 21 found; start..end, strand, type, name):
     69..497     +  rep_origin     f1 ori (sequence partly withheld): f1 bacteriophage origin of replication; arrow indicates direction of (+) strand synthesis
    550..654     +  promoter       AmpR promoter: bla
    655..1515    +  CDS            AmpR: β-lactamase; bla; confers resistance to ampicillin, carbenicillin, and related antibiotics
   1686..2274    +  rep_origin     ori: high-copy-number ColE1/pMB1/pBR322/pUC origin of replication
   2457..2513    +  CDS            lacI (fragment): lac repressor; lacI; The lac repressor binds to the lac operator to inhibit transcription in E. coli. This inhibition can be relieved by adding lactose or isopropyl-β-D-thiogalactopyranoside (IPTG).
   2507..2640    -  repeat_region  AAV2 ITR: inverted terminal repeat of adeno-associated virus serotype 2 inverted
   2711..2779    +  CDS            large T antigen (fragment): large T antigen from SV40 (simian virus 40)
   2802..2923    +  polyA_signal   SV40 poly(A) signal: SV40 polyadenylation signal
   3001..3589    -  misc_feature   WPRE: woodchuck hepatitis virus posttranscriptional regulatory element
   3661..3694    -  protein_bind   loxP: Cre-mediated recombination occurs in the 8-bp core sequence (GCATACAT). Cre recombinase
   3765..3798    -  protein_bind   lox2272: Cre-mediated recombination occurs in the 8-bp core sequence (GGATACTT). lox2272 sites are compatible with each other, but incompatible with loxP or loxN sites (Lee and Saito, 1988). Cre recombinase
   3829..3891    +  sig_peptide    Igκ leader: leader sequence from mouse immunoglobulin κ light chain
   4879..5598    +  CDS            cEGFP: cEGFP is a basic (constitutively fluorescent) green fluorescent protein published in 2008, derived from Aequorea victoria.
   5860..6006    +  CDS            PDGFRβ TM domain: transmembrane domain from platelet derived growth factor receptor beta
   6064..6504    +  CDS            miRFP670nano: miRFP670nano is a basic (constitutively fluorescent) near ir fluorescent protein published in 2019, derived from Nostoc punctiforme. It has very low acid sensitivity. It requires the cofactor biliverdin for fluorescence.
   6520..6553    +  protein_bind   loxP: Cre-mediated recombination occurs in the 8-bp core sequence (GCATACAT). Cre recombinase
   6616..6649    +  protein_bind   lox2272: Cre-mediated recombination occurs in the 8-bp core sequence (GGATACTT). lox2272 sites are compatible with each other, but incompatible with loxP or loxN sites (Lee and Saito, 1988). Cre recombinase
   6662..6794    -  intron         chimeric intron: chimera between introns from human β-globin and immunoglobulin heavy chain genes
   6887..7284    -  promoter       hSyn promoter (fragment): human synapsin I promoter; confers neuron-specific expression (Kügler et al., 2003)
   7387..7519    +  repeat_region  AAV2 ITR (fragment): inverted terminal repeat of adeno-associated virus serotype 2 inverted
   7514..64      +  CDS            lacZα (fragment) (across the origin): LacZα fragment of β-galactosidase; lacZ fragment
