[The description below was written by a language model from this plasmid's Addgene catalogue record and pLannotate feature annotations shown in this document.]
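Description:
pAAV.hSynapFLEX.(mem).iGlucoSnFR2.mIRFP670nano3 is an AAV transfer plasmid on a pAAV backbone. It is used to package a Cre-dependent, neuron-directed glucose sensor into recombinant adeno-associated virus. In bacteria it is maintained through a high-copy ColE1/pUC-type origin and selected with ampicillin (β-lactamase under its own promoter). An f1 origin and short lacI and lacZα remnants are also annotated in the backbone. Two AAV2 inverted terminal repeats flank the expression cassette and define the DNA that is replicated and encapsidated when packaging functions are supplied.

Between the ITRs, the regulatory elements all lie on the minus strand of the sequenced record: a human synapsin I promoter fragment, a chimeric intron, and downstream a WPRE that enhances transcript stability and expression. An SV40 polyadenylation signal follows the WPRE, although it is annotated on the plus strand. The coding sequence sits on the opposite strand to the promoter and is bracketed by paired loxP and lox2272 sites in opposing orientations, which is the FLEX (double-floxed inverted) arrangement. The open reading frame is therefore antisense and silent until Cre recombinase inverts it and locks it into the sense orientation, restricting expression to Cre-positive neurons.

The insert begins with a mouse Igκ leader peptide. It continues through the iGlucoSnFR2 sensor, of which the annotation identifies only a GFP-derived segment, and then a PDGFRβ transmembrane domain. It ends with a C-terminal near-infrared fluorescent protein, annotated as miRFP670nano and catalogued as mIRFP670nano3. The leader and transmembrane anchor target the green glucose sensor to the plasma membrane. The glucose-insensitive far-red protein provides a non-responsive reference signal. The associated work describes measuring glucose in vivo in mouse brain.
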