Addgene plasmid #244102: pAAV.hSynapFLEX.(mem).iGlucoSnFR2.mIRFP670nano3
Purpose: Plasma membrane targeted expression of green glucose sensor with non-responsive mIRFP
Depositing lab: Tim Brown & HHMI-JRC Tool Translation Team. Depositing organization: HHMI, Janelia Research Campus. Publication: iGlucoSnFR2: A genetically encoded fluorescent sensor for measuring intracellular or extracellular glucose in vivo in mouse brain. Marvin JS, Machler P, Meng C, Ates T, Patel RH, Adhikari R, Makurath MA, Ku Z, Feliciano D, Atasoy D, Cui G, Kleinfeld D, Brown TA. Sci Adv. 2025 Nov 14;11(46):eadz3889. doi: 10.1126/sciadv.adz3889. Epub 2025 Nov 12. PubMed 41223288.
Backbone
  Vector backbone: pAAV
  Vector type: AAV
Growth in bacteria
  Bacterial resistance: Ampicillin, 100 μg/mL
  Growth temperature: 37°C
  Growth strain: NEB Stable
  Copy number: High Copy
Gene/Insert
  Gene/Insert name: iGlucoSnFR2.mIRFP670nano3
  Species: M. musculus (mouse), Synthetic
  Tag / fusion protein: IgG kappa leader (N terminal on insert); mIRFP670nano3 (C terminal on insert)
  Cloning method: Restriction Enzyme; 5′ cloning site Unknown (unknown if destroyed)
Terms and licenses: Academic/Nonprofit Terms; Industry Terms: Not Available to Industry
How to cite: pAAV.hSynapFLEX.(mem).iGlucoSnFR2.mIRFP670nano3 was a gift from Tim Brown & HHMI-JRC Tool Translation Team (Addgene plasmid # 244102 ; http://n2t.net/addgene:244102 ; RRID:Addgene_244102)
